Addgene plasmid #174713: 3xEGFP-mMeikin(1-391) - hRad21(142-275, E169R, R172E) - mMeikin(387-434)
Purpose: Mammalian expression of mouse Meikin with inserted C-terminal Separase cleavage site inactivated
Depositing lab: Iain Cheeseman. Depositing organization: Whitehead Institute for Biomedical Research. Publication: Separase cleaves the kinetochore protein Meikin at the meiosis I/II transition. Maier NK, Ma J, Lampson MA, Cheeseman IM. Dev Cell. 2021 Aug 9;56(15):2192-2206.e8. doi: 10.1016/j.devcel.2021.06.019. Epub 2021 Jul 30. PubMed 34331869.
Backbone
  Vector backbone: pCS2+
  Vector type: Mammalian Expression
Growth in bacteria
  Bacterial resistance: Ampicillin, 100 μg/mL
  Growth temperature: 37°C
  Growth strain: DH5alpha
  Copy number: High Copy
Gene/Insert
  Gene/Insert name: Meikin
  Species: M. musculus (mouse)
  Mutation: mMeikin: 1-391; hRad21: 142-275, E169R, R172E; mMeikin: 387-434
  Entrez Gene: Meikin (a.k.a. 4930404A10Rik)
  Tag / fusion protein: 3xEGFP (N terminal on insert)
  Cloning method: Restriction Enzyme; 5′ cloning site Unknown (unknown if destroyed); 3′ cloning site Unknown (unknown if destroyed)
Terms and licenses: Academic/Nonprofit Terms; Industry Terms: Not Available to Industry
Depositor comments: pNM963, compatible with in vitro transcription from SP6 promoter, C-terminal Separase cleavage site is derived from human Rad21 (aa142-275) with Separase resistant mutations (E169R, R172E), kinetochore localization is maintainted by C-terminal mMeikin fragment (aa387-434) . Please visit https://doi.org/10.1101/2020.11.29.402537 for bioRxiv preprint
How to cite: 3xEGFP-mMeikin(1-391) - hRad21(142-275, E169R, R172E) - mMeikin(387-434) was a gift from Iain Cheeseman (Addgene plasmid # 174713 ; http://n2t.net/addgene:174713 ; RRID:Addgene_174713)
