[The description below was written by a language model from this plasmid's Addgene catalogue record and pLannotate feature annotations shown in this document.]
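Description:
3xEGFP-mMeikin(1-391) - hRad21(142-275, E169R, R172E) - mMeikin(387-434) is a mammalian expression plasmid of about 8.2 kb built on the pCS2+ backbone. It is propagated in E. coli from a high-copy ColE1/pUC-type origin with ampicillin selection through the β-lactamase gene. It also carries an f1 origin and remnants of lac/lacZα sequences from the backbone. Expression in mammalian cells is driven by the simian CMV IE94 enhancer/promoter, which in the circular map lies directly upstream of an SP6 promoter and the coding region. An SV40 polyadenylation signal lies downstream of the insert. The depositor notes that the SP6 promoter allows in vitro transcription of the fusion. T7 and T3 promoters flank the poly(A) region in the reverse orientation.

The open reading frame begins with three tandem EGFP copies. These are followed by a short linker that the annotation identifies as containing a TEV-site-type tag fragment and an S-tag. Next comes mouse Meikin residues 1-391, then a human Rad21 segment (residues 142-275), then a C-terminal mouse Meikin fragment (residues 387-434). The automated annotation matched this last fragment to the human orthologue, but the catalogue record describes it as mouse. The Rad21 segment supplies a Separase cleavage site placed toward the C-terminus of Meikin, here carrying the E169R and R172E substitutions that make it resistant to Separase. The terminal Meikin fragment preserves kinetochore localization. The construct therefore serves as a fluorescently tagged, non-cleavable version of this engineered Meikin, used in studies of Separase-mediated processing of Meikin at the meiosis I/II transition.
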