Features (pLannotate 1.2.2; 23 found; start..end, strand, type, name):
     35..53      +  promoter       SP6 promoter: promoter for bacteriophage SP6 RNA polymerase
     88..804     +  CDS            EGFP: the original enhanced GFP (Yang et al., 1996) mammalian codon-optimized
    811..1527    +  CDS            EGFP: EGFP is a basic (constitutively fluorescent) green fluorescent protein published in 1996, derived from Aequorea victoria. It is reported to be a rapidly-maturing weak dimer with moderate acid sensitivity.
   1534..2250    +  CDS            EGFP: EGFP is a basic (constitutively fluorescent) green fluorescent protein published in 1996, derived from Aequorea victoria. It is reported to be a rapidly-maturing weak dimer with moderate acid sensitivity.
   2277..2295    +  misc_feature   MCS (fragment): pBluescript multiple cloning site
   2296..2315    +  CDS            capTEV™ (fragment): composite tag for in vivo biotinylation, TEV protease cleavage, and 6xHis tagging
   2329..2373    +  CDS            S-Tag: affinity and epitope tag derived from pancreatic ribonuclease A
   2398..3570    +  CDS            Meikin (fragment): MEIKN_MOUSE - Experimental evidence at protein level: Swiss-Prot protein existence level 1. Key regulator of kinetochore function during meiosis I: required both for mono-orientation of kinetochores on sister chromosomes and protection of centromeric cohesin from separase- mediated cleavage. Acts by facilitating kinetochore mono-orientation during meiosis I, when kinetochores on sister chromosomes face the same direction and are thus captured and pulled by spindle fibers from the same pole. Also required to prevent cleavage of cohesin at centromeres during meiosis I, possibly by acting as a re
   3541..4002    +  CDS            RAD21 (fragment): RAD21_HUMAN - Also known as HR21 From Homo sapiens (Human).
   4051..4176    +  CDS            MEIKIN (fragment): MEIKN_HUMAN - Experimental evidence at transcript level: Swiss-Prot protein existence level 2. Key regulator of kinetochore function during meiosis I: required both for mono-orientation of kinetochores on sister chromosomes and protection of centromeric cohesin from separase- mediated cleavage. Acts by facilitating kinetochore mono-orientation during meiosis I, when kinetochores on sister chromosomes face the same direction and are thus captured and pulled by spindle fibers from the same pole. Also required to prevent cleavage of cohesin at centromeres during meiosis I, possibly by acting as a
   4220..4238    -  promoter       T7 promoter: promoter for bacteriophage T7 RNA polymerase
   4243..4377    -  polyA_signal   SV40 poly(A) signal: SV40 polyadenylation signal
   4490..4508    -  promoter       T3 promoter: promoter for bacteriophage T3 RNA polymerase
   4553..4569    -  protein_bind   lac operator: The lac repressor binds to the lac operator to inhibit transcription in E. coli. This inhibition can be relieved by adding lactose or isopropyl-β-D-thiogalactopyranoside (IPTG). lac repressor encoded by lacI
   4577..4607    -  promoter       lac promoter: promoter for the E. coli lac operon
   4622..4643    -  protein_bind   CAP binding site: CAP binding activates transcription in the presence of cAMP. E. coli catabolite activator protein
   4656..4748    -  CDS            lacI (fragment): lac repressor; lacI; The lac repressor binds to the lac operator to inhibit transcription in E. coli. This inhibition can be relieved by adding lactose or isopropyl-β-D-thiogalactopyranoside (IPTG).
   4931..5519    -  rep_origin     ori: high-copy-number ColE1/pMB1/pBR322/pUC origin of replication
   5689..6549    -  CDS            AmpR: β-lactamase; bla; confers resistance to ampicillin, carbenicillin, and related antibiotics
   6550..6654    -  promoter       AmpR promoter: bla
   6707..7135    -  rep_origin     f1 ori (sequence partly withheld): f1 bacteriophage origin of replication; arrow indicates direction of (+) strand synthesis
   7140..7206    -  CDS            lacZα (fragment): LacZα fragment of β-galactosidase; lacZ fragment
   7213..8190    +  promoter       CMV IE94 promoter: enhancer/promoter region of simian cytomegalovirus major immediate early transcription unit IE94
>Addgene plasmid #174713 | 3xEGFP-mMeikin(1-391) - hRad21(142-275, E169R, R172E) - mMeikin(387-434) | addgene full sequence | sequence record 343367 | Addgene NGS Result
CGCCATTCTGCCTGGGGACGTCGGAGCAAGCTTGATTTAGGTGACACTATAGAATACAAGCTACTTGTTC
TTTTTGCAGGATCCACCATGGTGAGCAAGGGCGAGGAGCTGTTCACCGGGGTGGTGCCCATCCTGGTCGA
GCTGGACGGCGACGTAAACGGCCACAAGTTCAGCGTGTCCGGCGAGGGCGAGGGCGATGCCACCTACGGC
AAGCTGACCCTGAAGTTCATCTGCACCACCGGCAAGCTGCCCGTGCCCTGGCCCACCCTCGTGACCGCCC
TGACCTACGGCGTGCAGTGCTTCAGCCGCTACCCCGACCACATGAAGCAGCACGACTTCTTCAAGTCCGC
CATGCCCGAAGGCTACGTCCAGGAGCGCACCATCTTCTTCAAGGACGACGGCAACTACAAGACCCGCGCC
GAGGTGAAGTTCGAGGGCGACACCCTGGTGAACCGCATCGAGCTGAAGGGCATCGACTTCAAGGAGGACG
GCAACATCCTGGGGCACAAGCTGGAGTACAACTACAACAGCCACAACGTCTATATCATGGCCGACAAGCA
GAAGAACGGCATCAAGGTGAACTTCAAGATCCGCCACAACATCGAGGACGGCAGCGTGCAGCTCGCCGAC
CACTACCAGCAGAACACCCCCATCGGCGACGGCCCCGTGCTGCTGCCCGACAACCACTACCTGAGCACCC
AGTCCGCCCTGAGCAAAGACCCCAACGAGAAGCGCGATCACATGGCCCTGCTGGAGTTCGTGACCGCCGC
CGGGATCACTCTCGGCATGGACGAGCTGTACAAGACGCGTATGGTGAGCAAGGGCGAGGAGCTGTTCACC
GGGGTGGTGCCCATCCTGGTCGAGCTGGACGGCGACGTAAACGGCCACAAGTTCAGCGTGTCCGGCGAGG
GCGAGGGCGATGCCACCTACGGCAAGCTGACCCTGAAGTTCATCTGCACCACCGGCAAGCTGCCCGTGCC
CTGGCCCACCCTCGTGACCACCCTGACCTACGGCGTGCAGTGCTTCAGCCGCTACCCCGACCACATGAAG
CAGCACGACTTCTTCAAGTCCGCCATGCCCGAAGGCTACGTCCAGGAGCGCACCATCTTCTTCAAGGACG
ACGGCAACTACAAGACCCGCGCCGAGGTGAAGTTCGAGGGCGACACCCTGGTGAACCGCATCGAGCTGAA
GGGCATCGACTTCAAGGAGGACGGCAACATCCTGGGGCACAAGCTGGAGTACAACTACAACAGCCACAAC
GTCTATATCATGGCCGACAAGCAGAAGAACGGCATCAAGGTGAACTTCAAGATCCGCCACAACATCGAGG
ACGGCAGCGTGCAGCTCGCCGACCACTACCAGCAGAACACCCCCATCGGCGACGGCCCCGTGCTGCTGCC
CGACAACCACTACCTGAGCACCCAGTCCGCCCTGAGCAAAGACCCCAACGAGAAGCGCGATCACATGGTC
CTGCTGGAGTTCGTGACCGCCGCCGGGATCACTCTCGGCATGGACGAGCTGTACAAGCCCGGGATGGTGA
GCAAGGGCGAGGAGCTGTTCACCGGGGTGGTGCCCATCCTGGTCGAGCTGGACGGCGACGTAAACGGCCA
CAAGTTCAGCGTGTCCGGCGAGGGCGAGGGCGATGCCACCTACGGCAAGCTGACCCTGAAGTTCATCTGC
ACCACCGGCAAGCTGCCCGTGCCCTGGCCCACCCTCGTGACCACCCTGACCTACGGCGTGCAGTGCTTCA
GCCGCTACCCCGACCACATGAAGCAGCACGACTTCTTCAAGTCCGCCATGCCCGAAGGCTACGTCCAGGA
GCGCACCATCTTCTTCAAGGACGACGGCAACTACAAGACCCGCGCCGAGGTGAAGTTCGAGGGCGACACC
CTGGTGAACCGCATCGAGCTGAAGGGCATCGACTTCAAGGAGGACGGCAACATCCTGGGGCACAAGCTGG
AGTACAACTACAACAGCCACAACGTCTATATCATGGCCGACAAGCAGAAGAACGGCATCAAGGTGAACTT
CAAGATCCGCCACAACATCGAGGACGGCAGCGTGCAGCTCGCCGACCACTACCAGCAGAACACCCCCATC
GGCGACGGCCCCGTGCTGCTGCCCGACAACCACTACCTGAGCACCCAGTCCGCCCTGAGCAAAGACCCCA
ACGAGAAGCGCGATCACATGGTCCTGCTGGAGTTCGTGACCGCCGCCGGGATCACTCTCGGCATGGACGA
GCTGTACAAGTCCGGAGGGGATCGGTGGAGCTCCACCGGTGGCGGCCGCTCTAGAGAGAATCTTTATTTT
CAGGGCGCCGCCAAATTCAAAGAAACCGCTGCTGCTAAATTCGAACGCCAGCACATGGACAGCGGAGGTG
GAGGTACTAGTCTCGAGATGGATAAGATCTGGCACATGGGACCCAGGGGCGACTACACCAGAAAAAAAAG
GGCCGGCGAGAGGCTGAACCTGACCCCTAAACCCGACCTGGCCCTGCCTGGAAGAACCGAAGCCCTGCCC
GGCCTCAAGGGAAAGGGCAAGGAGCAAGGCCTGAGGAAGATTACAGAGAAGAAGGAGCTCAGCAGGCTGA
CCGGCAGCAGCTCCCAGAGACCTTCCCTGCTCAGCGTGACCGGAGGCGAGCACCTGCAGGAGAACAGCCC
CGGACAGGAGACCCCCGAGGAAAAGACCCCCCCCTGCGAGACCGTCACCGATACCTTCGAGATGGACTCC
CTGCTGTCCTCCACCGAGCTGGTGAGCGGACCCGCTGAGCAGGATGACTTCTCCTCCTGCCTGCCCAGCT
GTAGCAACGCCGAGCTGCATACAGAATCCACAGATGAGAGGGGCAGCAGCTTCCCCAGCCCCGAGCTGTT
CAGGGGCAGCGACTGCCTGGACTGGGAGCATCCCAAGTTAGAAGACTACATGTTCTACAAAAATTCTACC
CTGCTCGATACCTCCAAAGCCGTGGTCATCGAGAAGGCCCCCCAATTCGCCAATCTGAGCGCCGTCCTCT
CCAGCTCCAGCAAGAACTACGAGAAGAGACACAGAAAGATTGGCATGACACTGGCCGCCCAGCACCTGAG
CCCTGAGCCTAAGTACGCTAGCAACCTGGCCTCCGTCGTGGATAACGCCGCCAGCGAAGTGGTCTTCGCC
GAGAAGACAGGCCCCCCCACCACCGAGAAGACCCAGAAAAAGCCCGAGAATGAGTCCGAGGACAGCGGCC
CTCTGGTGCAGACCAAGCTCTCCAGCGGCCATCCCGACAACAAGGCCCTGTGTAGCCCTCTGTCCTCCGC
CCTGGAGTCCACCGCTGTGAGATACACCCTGCTGCCCCAGCCCCTCGAACCTGTGCTGAAGAAGGGCTGC
ATCCTGCCCGACAAGCAGAGCAAGGCTCTGCTGACATCCACACCCTCCTCCGATATCGCCGAGTTCGTGA
TCGACCTCTCCCCTGTCCAGAACGTGAGCTTTGAGGAGCTGTTCCCCAACGTCAGCAACTATGTGAACAG
CAGCGAAGTCGTGCCCGTGAGCAGCCTCCAAGAGAGCAGCTCCAATGAGTTCAGCCCCAACACCAGCGAA
GGATCCGGGAGTGGAAGCGGCTCTGGTTCAGAGATAACCATGAGAGAAGAAGTTGGGAACATCAGTATTT
TACAAGAAAATGATTTTGGTGATTTTGGAATGGATGATCGTAGGATAATGGAAGAAGGCAGTGCTTTTGA
GGATGACGACATGTTAGTAAGCACTACTACTTCTAACCTCCTATTAGAGTCTGAACAGAGCACCAGCAAT
CTGAATGAGAAAATTAACCATTTAGAATATGAAGATCAATATAAGGATGATAATTTTGGAGAAGGAAATG
ATGGTGGAATATTAGATGACAAACTTATTAGTAATAATGATGGCGGTATCTTTGATGATCCCCCTGCCCT
CTCTGAGGCAGGGGTGATGTTGCCAGAGCAGCCTGCACATGACGATATGGATGAGGATGATAATGTATCA
ATGGGTGGGCCTGGTGGAGGGGGCAGCGAATTCGGTTCAGGAAGCGGGTCCGGCTCTCCCAACACCAGCG
AAATCTGCTGCATCATCAGGAGCAGCCCCGGCACAAGGCAGATGAGGAGAAAGGACCCCGCTGTGAAGAA
CAGATGCTCCCCCCCTAAGGACGTGCCTCTGGATATTATCATGAAGACCAACGGAAGAACATAAGCTAGC
CCTAGGACGCGTCCCGGGCCCTATAGTGAGTCGTATTACGTAGATCCAGACATGATAAGATACATTGATG
AGTTTGGACAAACCACAACTAGAATGCAGTGAAAAAAATGCTTTATTTGTGAAATTTGTGATGCTATTGC
TTTATTTGTAACCATTATAAGCTGCAATAAACAAGTTAACAACAACAATTGCATTCATTTTATGTTTCAG
GTTCAGGGGGAGGTGTGGGAGGTTTTTTAATTCGCGGCCGCGGCGCCAATGCATTGGGCCCGGTACCCAG
CTTTTGTTCCCTTTAGTGAGGGTTAATTGCGCGCTTGGCGTAATCATGGTCATAGCTGTTTCCTGTGTGA
AATTGTTATCCGCTCACAATTCCACACAACATACGAGCCGGGAGCATAAAGTGTAAAGCCTGGGGTGCCT
AATGAGTGAGCTAACTCACATTAATTGCGTTGCGCTCACTGCCCGCTTTCCAGTCGGGAAACCTGTCGTG
CCAGCTGCATTAATGAATCGGCCAACGCGCGGGGAGAGGCGGTTTGCGTATTGGGCGCTCTTCCGCTTCC
TCGCTCACTGACTCGCTGCGCTCGGTCGTTCGGCTGCGGCGAGCGGTATCAGCTCACTCAAAGGCGGTAA
TACGGTTATCCACAGAATCAGGGGATAACGCAGGAAAGAACATGTGAGCAAAAGGCCAGCAAAAGGCCAG
GAACCGTAAAAAGGCCGCGTTGCTGGCGTTTTTCCATAGGCTCCGCCCCCCTGACGAGCATCACAAAAAT
CGACGCTCAAGTCAGAGGTGGCGAAACCCGACAGGACTATAAAGATACCAGGCGTTTCCCCCTGGAAGCT
CCCTCGTGCGCTCTCCTGTTCCGACCCTGCCGCTTACCGGATACCTGTCCGCCTTTCTCCCTTCGGGAAG
CGTGGCGCTTTCTCATAGCTCACGCTGTAGGTATCTCAGTTCGGTGTAGGTCGTTCGCTCCAAGCTGGGC
TGTGTGCACGAACCCCCCGTTCAGCCCGACCGCTGCGCCTTATCCGGTAACTATCGTCTTGAGTCCAACC
CGGTAAGACACGACTTATCGCCACTGGCAGCAGCCACTGGTAACAGGATTAGCAGAGCGAGGTATGTAGG
CGGTGCTACAGAGTTCTTGAAGTGGTGGCCTAACTACGGCTACACTAGAAGAACAGTATTTGGTATCTGC
GCTCTGCTGAAGCCAGTTACCTTCGGAAAAAGAGTTGGTAGCTCTTGATCCGGCAAACAAACCACCGCTG
GTAGCGGTGGTTTTTTTGTTTGCAAGCAGCAGATTACGCGCAGAAAAAAAGGATCTCAAGAAGATCCTTT
GATCTTTTCTACGGGGTCTGACGCTCAGTGGAACGAAAACTCACGTTAAGGGATTTTGGTCATGAGATTA
TCAAAAGGATCTTCACCTAGATCCTTTTAAATTAAAAATGAAGTTTTAAATCAATCTAAAGTATATATGA
GTAAACTTGGTCTGACAGTTACCAATGCTTAATCAGTGAGGCACCTATCTCAGCGATCTGTCTATTTCGT
TCATCCATAGTTGCCTGACTCCCCGTCGTGTAGATAACTACGATACGGGAGGGCTTACCATCTGGCCCCA
GTGCTGCAATGATACCGCGAGACCCACGCTCACCGGCTCCAGATTTATCAGCAATAAACCAGCCAGCCGG
AAGGGCCGAGCGCAGAAGTGGTCCTGCAACTTTATCCGCCTCCATCCAGTCTATTAATTGTTGCCGGGAA
GCTAGAGTAAGTAGTTCGCCAGTTAATAGTTTGCGCAACGTTGTTGCCATTGCTACAGGCATCGTGGTGT
CACGCTCGTCGTTTGGTATGGCTTCATTCAGCTCCGGTTCCCAACGATCAAGGCGAGTTACATGATCCCC
CATGTTGTGCAAAAAAGCGGTTAGCTCCTTCGGTCCTCCGATCGTTGTCAGAAGTAAGTTGGCCGCAGTG
TTATCACTCATGGTTATGGCAGCACTGCATAATTCTCTTACTGTCATGCCATCCGTAAGATGCTTTTCTG
TGACTGGTGAGTACTCAACCAAGTCATTCTGAGAATAGTGTATGCGGCGACCGAGTTGCTCTTGCCCGGC
GTCAATACGGGATAATACCGCGCCACATAGCAGAACTTTAAAAGTGCTCATCATTGGAAAACGTTCTTCG
GGGCGAAAACTCTCAAGGATCTTACCGCTGTTGAGATCCAGTTCGATGTAACCCACTCGTGCACCCAACT
GATCTTCAGCATCTTTTACTTTCACCAGCGTTTCTGGGTGAGCAAAAACAGGAAGGCAAAATGCCGCAAA
AAAGGGAATAAGGGCGACACGGAAATGTTGAATACTCATACTCTTCCTTTTTCAATATTATTGAAGCATT
TATCAGGGTTATTGTCTCATGAGCGGATACATATTTGAATGTATTTAGAAAAATAAACAAATAGGGGTTC
CGCGCACATTTCCCCGAAAAGTGCCACCTAAATTGTAAGCGTTAATATTTTGTTAAAATTCGCGTTAAAT
TTTTGTTAAATCAGCTCATTTTTTAACCAATAGGCCGAAATCGGCAAAATCCCTTATAAATCAAAAGAAT
AGACCGAGATAGGGT
[37 nt withheld, positions 6806-6842]
AAAGAACGTGGACTCCAACGTCAAAGG
[49 nt withheld, positions 6870-6918]
T
[91 nt withheld, positions 6920-7010]
G
[124 nt withheld, positions 7012-7135]
CCCATTCGCCATTCAGGCTGCGCAACTGTTGGGAAGGGCGATCGGTGCGGGCCTCTTCGCTATTACGCCA
GTCGACCGCCAATTCAATATGGCGTATATGGACTCATGCCAATTCAATATGGTGGATCTGGACCTGTGCC
AATTCAATATGGCGTATATGGACTCGTGCCAATTCAATATGGTGGATCTGGACCCCAGCCAATTCAATAT
GGCGGACTTGGCACCATGCCAATTCAATATGGCGGACCTGGCACTGTGCCAACTGGGGAGGGGTCTACTT
GGCACGGTGCCAAGTTTGAGGAGGGGTCTTGGCCCTGTGCCAAGTCCGCCATATTGAATTGGCATGGTGC
CAATAATGGCGGCCATATTGGCTATATGCCAGGATCAATATATAGGCAATATCCAATATGGCCCTATGCC
AATATGGCTATTGGCCAGGTTCAATACTATGTATTGGCCCTATGCCATATAGTATTCCATATATGGGTTT
TCCTATTGACGTAGATAGCCCCTCCCAATGGGCGGTCCCATATACCATATATGGGGCTTCCTAATACCGC
CCATAGCCACTCCCCCATTGACGTCAATGGTCTCTATATATGGTCTTTCCTATTGACGTCATATGGGCGG
TCCTATTGACGTATATGGCGCCTCCCCCATTGACGTCAATTACGGTAAATGGCCCGCCTGGCTCAATGCC
CATTGACGTCAATAGGACCACCCACCATTGACGTCAATGGGATGGCTCATTGCCCATTCATATCCGTTCT
CACGCCCCCTATTGACGTCAATGACGGTAAATGGCCCACTTGGCAGTACATCAATATCTATTAATAGTAA
CTTGGCAAGTACATTACTATTGGAAGTACGCCAGGGTACATTGGCAGTACTCCCATTGACGTCAATGGCG
GTAAATGGCCCGCGATGGCTGCCAAGTACATCCCCATTGACGTCAATGGGGAGGGGCAATGACGCAAATG
GGCGTTCCATTGACGTAAATGGGCGGTAGGCGTGCCTAATGGGAGGTCTATATAAGCAATGCTCGTTTAG
GGAAC
